Addgene plasmid #171201: pKAR2-Br512g3.2
Purpose: Expresses Br512g3.2 polymerase in E.coli
Depositing lab: Andrew Ellington. Depositing organization: University of Texas at Austin. Publication: Portable nucleic acid tests for rapid detection of monkeypox virus. Bhadra S, Ellington AD. medRxiv 2022.08.09.22278605 10.1101/2022.08.09.22278605.
Backbone
  Vector backbone: pKAR2
  Backbone manufacturer: In-house made
  Backbone size w/o insert (bp): 5187
  Total vector size (bp): 6218
  Vector type: Bacterial Expression
Growth in bacteria
  Bacterial resistance: Ampicillin, 100 μg/mL
  Growth temperature: 37°C
  Growth strain: DH5alpha
  Copy number: High Copy
Gene/Insert
  Gene/Insert name: Engineered Bst DNA Polymerase I Large Fragment (alt name: Br512g3.2)
  Species: Synthetic; Geobacillus stearothermophilus
  Insert size (bp): 1932
  GenBank ID: 4O0I_A
  Promoter: T7
  Tag / fusion protein: 8x His tag; Villin Headpiece 47 amino acid (vHP47, supercharged) ; Linker (N terminal on insert)
  Cloning method: Restriction Enzyme; 5′ cloning site BsaI (destroyed during cloning); 3′ cloning site BsaI (destroyed during cloning)
  Sequencing primers: 5′ CCTATAAAAATAGGCGTATCACGAGGC; 3′ GTGTAACGACCGGCTAGAATCACTCC
Terms and licenses: Academic/Nonprofit Terms; Industry Terms: Not Available to Industry
Depositor comments: Please visit https://www.biorxiv.org/content/10.1101/2021.04.15.439918v1 for bioRxiv preprint.
How to cite: pKAR2-Br512g3.2 was a gift from Andrew Ellington (Addgene plasmid # 171201 ; http://n2t.net/addgene:171201 ; RRID:Addgene_171201)
