[The description below was written by a language model from this plasmid's Addgene catalogue record and pLannotate feature annotations shown in this document.]
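Description:
pKAR2-Br512g3.2 is a bacterial expression plasmid built on the in-house pKAR2 backbone for producing Br512g3.2, an engineered variant of the Bst DNA polymerase I large fragment from Geobacillus stearothermophilus, in E. coli. It replicates from a high-copy ColE1/pUC-type origin and is selected with ampicillin through a β-lactamase gene under its own promoter. The feature table also detects a kanamycin resistance (aminoglycoside phosphotransferase) fragment near the origin, but the record lists only ampicillin as the selection. The stated backbone and insert sizes do not sum to the 6,218 bp total, presumably because a stuffer was replaced during the BsaI cloning, which destroyed both sites.

The polymerase open reading frame is driven by a T7 promoter flanked by tet operator sequences, and a tetR repressor gene is carried elsewhere on the plasmid. This arrangement suggests that transcription by T7 RNA polymerase is additionally held in check by TetR until a tetracycline-type inducer is present. Downstream of the promoter lies an sTRSV hammerhead ribozyme, a self-cleaving element commonly used to insulate the transcript's 5′ end from promoter-derived sequence. The coding region begins with an N-terminal 8x His tag for affinity purification. This is followed by a supercharged 47-residue villin headpiece domain (annotated as a chicken villin fragment) and a linker, then the polymerase, annotated as a polA fragment by homology to the Bacillus caldotenax enzyme. A T7 terminator lies just after the coding sequence, and rrnB T1 terminators insulate the other units. The associated publication concerns portable nucleic acid tests for rapid detection of monkeypox virus, consistent with use of the purified enzyme in such assays.
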