Features (pLannotate 1.2.2; 16 found; start..end, strand, type, name):
     16..62      +  terminator     T7 terminator: transcription terminator for bacteriophage T7 RNA polymerase
    180..223     -  terminator     rrnB T1 terminator: Escherichia coli rrnB; transcription terminator T1 from the E. coli rrnB gene
    362..982     -  CDS            tetR: TETR2_ECOLX - Experimental evidence at protein level: Swiss-Prot protein existence level 1. TetR is the repressor of the tetracycline resistance element; its N-terminal region forms a helix-turn-helix structure and binds DNA. Binding of tetracycline to TetR reduces the repressor affinity for the tetracycline resistance gene (tetA) promoter operator sites. From Escherichia coli.
   1014..1874    -  CDS            AmpR: β-lactamase; bla; confers resistance to ampicillin, carbenicillin, and related antibiotics
   1875..1946    -  promoter       AmpR promoter: bla
   2023..2109    +  terminator     rrnB T1 terminator: Escherichia coli rrnB; transcription terminator T1 from the E. coli rrnB gene
   2132..2149    -  promoter       tet promoter (fragment): E. coli promoter for tetracycline efflux protein gene
   2191..2238    +  misc_feature   bom (fragment): basis of mobility region from pBR322
   2424..3012    -  rep_origin     ori: high-copy-number ColE1/pMB1/pBR322/pUC origin of replication
   3098..3914    -  CDS            KanR (fragment): aminoglycoside phosphotransferase; aph(3')-Ia; confers resistance to kanamycin in bacteria or G418 (Geneticin®) in eukaryotes
   4108..4126    +  protein_bind   tet operator: bacterial operator O1 for the tetR and tetA genes tetracycline repressor TetR
   4127..4145    +  promoter       T7 promoter: promoter for bacteriophage T7 RNA polymerase
   4147..4165    +  promoter       PLtetO-1 promoter (fragment): modified phage lambda PL promoter with tet operator sites (Lutz and Bujard, 1997)
   4185..4234    +  misc_RNA       sTRSV HHRz: hammerhead ribozyme from the tobacco ringspot virus satellite RNA (Khvorova et al., 2003)
   4312..4452    +  CDS            VIL1 (fragment): VILI_CHICK - Also known as VIL. Experimental evidence at protein level: Swiss-Prot protein existence level 1. Epithelial cell-specific Ca(2+)-regulated actin-modifying protein that modulates the reorganization of microvillar actin filaments. Plays a role in the actin nucleation, actin filament bundle assembly, actin filament capping and severing. Binds phosphatidylinositol 4,5-bisphosphate (PIP2) and lysophosphatidic acid (LPA); binds LPA with higher affinity than PIP2. Binding to LPA increases its phosphorylation by SRC and inhibits all actin-modifying activities. Binding to PIP2 inhibits act
   4477..6213    +  CDS            polA (fragment): DPO1_BACCA - Experimental evidence at protein level: Swiss-Prot protein existence level 1. In addition to polymerase activity, this DNA polymerase exhibits 3'-5' and 5'-3' exonuclease activity. From Bacillus caldotenax.
>Addgene plasmid #171201 | pKAR2-Br512g3.2 | addgene full sequence | sequence record 339558 | Addgene NGS Result
ATCCTAAGCTTAATTTAGCATAACCCCTTGGGGCCTCTAAACGGGTCTTGAGGGGTTTTTTGAGCTGAGC
TTGGACTCCTGTTGATAGATCCGGCCGGTAATGACCTCAGAACTCCATCTGCCTAATGGAGTGATTCTAG
CCGGTCGTTACACGTGGAACGGGAACTGCCAGACATCAAATAAAACAAAAGGCTCAGTCGGAAGACTGGG
CCTTTTGTTTTATCTGTTGTTTGTCGGTGAACACTCTCCCGGAAAACTCACGTTAAGGGATTTTGGTCAT
GAGATTATCAAAAAGGATCTTCACCTAGATCCTTTTAAACTAGTGAAGTTACCATCACGGAAAAAGGTTA
TGCTGCTTTTAAGACCCACTTTCACATTTAAGTTGTTTTTCTAATCCGCAAATGATCAATTCAAGGCCGA
ATAAGAAGGCTGGCTCTGCACCTTGGTGATCAAATAATTCGATAGCTTGTCGTAATAATGGCGGCATACT
ATCAGTAGTAGGTGTTTCCCTTTCTTCTTTAGCGACTTGATGCTCTTGATCTTCCAATACGCAACCTAAA
GTAAAATGCCCCACTGCACTGAGTGCATATAATGCATTCTCTAGTGAAAAACCTTGTTGGCATAAAAAGG
CTAATTGATTTTCGAGAGTTTCATACTGTTTTTCTGTAGGCCGTGTACCTAAATGTACTTTTGCTCCATC
GCGATGACTTAGTAAAGCACATCTAAAACTTTTAGCGTTATTACGTAAAAAATCTTGCCAGCTTTCCCCT
TCTAAAGGGCAAAAGTGAGTATGGTGCCTATCTAACATCTCAATGGCTAAGGCGTCGAGCAAAGCCCGCT
TATTTTTTACATGCCAATACAATGTAGGCTGCTCTACACCTAGCTTCTGGGCGAGTTTACGGGTTGTTAA
ACCTTCGATTCCGACCTCATTAAGCAGCTCTAATGCGCTGTTAATCACTTTACTTTTATCTAAACGAGAC
ATCATTAACCTCCTCAAGAGGATCGAATAGTTATTACCAATGCTTAATCAGTGAGGCACCTATCTCAGCG
ATCTGTCTATTTCGTTCATCCATAGTTGCCTGACTCCCCGTCGTGTAGATAACTACGATACGGGAGGGCT
TACCATCTGGCCCCAGTGCTGCAATGATACCGCGAGAGCCACGCTCACCGGCTCCAGATTTATCAGCAAT
AAACCAGCCAGCCGGAAGGGCCGAGCGCAGAAGTGGTCCTGCAACTTTATCCGCCTCCATCCAGTCTATC
AATTGTTGCCGGGAAGCTAGAGTAAGTAGTTCGCCAGTTAATAGTTTGCGCAACGTTGTTGCCATTGCTA
CAGGCATCGTGGTGTCACGCTCGTCGTTTGGTATGGCTTCATTCAGCTCCGGTTCCCAACGATCAAGGCG
AGTTACATGATCCCCCATGTTGTGCAAAAAAGCGGTTAGCTCCTTCGGTCCTCCGATCGTTGTCAGAAGT
AAGTTGGCCGCAGTGTTATCACTCATGGTTATGGCAGCACTGCATAATTCTCTTACTGTCATGCCATCCG
TAAGATGCTTTTCTGTGACTGGTGAGTACTCAACCAAGTCATTCTGAGAATAGTGTATGCGGCGACCGAG
TTGCTCTTGCCCGGCGTCAATACGGGATAATACCGCGCCACATAGCAGAACTTTAAAAGTGCTCATCATT
GGAAAACGTTCTTCGGGGCGAAAACTCTCAAGGATCTTACCGCTGTTGAGATCCAGTTCGATGTAACCCA
CTCGTGCACCCAACTGATCTTCAGCATCTTTTACTTTCACCAGCGTTTCTGGGTGAGCAAAAACAGGAAG
GCAAAATGCCGCAAAAAAGGGAATAAGGGCGACACGGAAATGTTGAATACTCATACTCTTCCTTTTTCAA
TATTATTGAAGCATTTATCAGGGTTATTGTCTCATGAGCGGATACATATTTGAATGTATTTAGAAAAATT
TTTTAAGGCAGTTATTGGTGCCGCTTAAACGCCTGGGGTAATGACTCTCTAGCTTGAGGCATCAAATAAA
ACGAAAGGCTCAGTCGAAAGACTGGGCCTTTCGTTTTATCTGTTGTTTGTCGGTGAACGCTCTCCTGAGT
AGGACAAATCCGCCCTCTAGATTACGTGCAGTCGATGATAAGCTGTCAAACGGAATTTCGGGCAGCGTTG
GGTCCTGGCCACGGGTGCGCCGGTGTGAAATACCGCACAGATGCGTAAGGAGAAAATACCGCATCAGGCG
CTCTTCCGCTTCCTCGCTCACTGACTCGCTGCGCTCGGTCGTTCGGCTGCGGCGAGCGGTATCAGCTCAC
TCAAAGGCGGTAATACGGTTATCCACAGAATCAGGGGATAACGCAGGAAAGAACATGTGAGCAAAAGGCC
AGCAAAAGGCCAGGAACCGTAAAAAGGCCGCGTTGCTGGCGTTTTTCCATAGGCTCCGCCCCCCTGACGA
GCATCACAAAAATCGACGCTCAAGTCAGAGGTGGCGAAACCCGACAGGACTATAAAGATACCAGGCGTTT
CCCCCTGGAAGCTCCCTCGTGCGCTCTCCTGTTCCGACCCTGCCGCTTACCGGATACCTGTCCGCCTTTC
TCCCTTCGGGAAGCGTGGCGCTTTCTCATAGCTCACGCTGTAGGTATCTCAGTTCGGTGTAGGTCGTTCG
CTCCAAGCTGGGCTGTGTGCACGAACCCCCCGTTCAGCCCGACCGCTGCGCCTTATCCGGTAACTATCGT
CTTGAGTCCAACCCGGTAAGACACGACTTATCGCCACTGGCAGCAGCCACTGGTAACAGGATTAGCAGAG
CGAGGTATGTAGGCGGTGCTACAGAGTTCTTGAAGTGGTGGCCTAACTACGGCTACACTAGAAGGACAGT
ATTTGGTATCTGCGCTCTGCTGAAGCCAGTTACCTTCGGAAAAAGAGTTGGTAGCTCTTGATCCGGCAAA
CAAACCACCGCTGGTAGCGGTGGTTTTTTTGTTTGCAAGCAGCAGATTACGCGCAGAAAAAAAGGATCTC
AAGAAGATCCTTTGATCTTTTCTACGGGGTCTGACGCTCAGTGGAACGAAAACTCACGTTAAGGGATTTT
GGTCATGGAATTAATTCTTAGAAAAACTCATCGAGCATCAAATGAAACTGCAATTTATTCATATCAGGAT
TATCAATACCATATTTTTGAAAAAGCCGTTTCTGTAATGAAGGAGAAAACTCACCGAGGCAGTTCCATAG
GATGGCAAGATCCTGGTATCGGTCTGCGATTCCGACTCGTCCAACATCAATACAACCTATTAATTTCCCC
TCGTCAAAAATAAGGTTATCAAGTGAGAAATCACCATGAGTGACGACTGAATCCGGTGAGAATGGCAAAA
GTTTATGCATTTCTTTCCAGACTTGTTCAACAGGCCAGCCATTACGCTCGTCATCAAAATCACTCGCATC
AACCAAACCGTTATTCATTCGTGATTGCGCCTGAGCGAAGACGAAATACGCGATCGCTGTTAAAAGGACA
ATTACAAACAGGAATCGAATGCAACCGGCGCAGGAACACTGCCAGCGCATCAACAATATTTTCACCTGAA
TCAGGATATTCTTCTAATACCTGGAATGCTGTTTTCCCGGGGATCGCAGTGGTGAGTAACCATGCATCAT
CAGGAGTACGGATAAAATGCTTGATGGTCGGAAGAGGCATAAATTCCGTCAGCCAGTTTAGTCTGACCAT
CTCATCTGTAACATCATTGGCAACGCTACCTTTGCCATGTTTCAGAAACAACTCTGGCGCATCGGGCTTC
CCATACAATCGATAGATTGTCGCACCTGATTGCCCGACATTATCGCGAGCCCATTTATACCCATATAAAT
CAGCATCCATGTTGGAATTTAATCGCGGCCTAGAGCAAGACGTTTCCCGTTGAATATGGCTCATAACACC
CCTTGTATTACTGTTTATGTAAGCAGACAGTTTTATTGTGTAATCGTTAATCCGCAAATAACGTAAAAAC
CCGCTTCGGCGGGTTTTTTTATGGGGGGAGTTTAGGGAAAGAGCATTTGTCATCATGACCATGACATTAA
CCTATAAAAATAGGCGTATCACGAGGCCCTTTCCCTAGGGTCTTCACACTCTATCATTGATAGAGTTAAT
ACGACTCACTATAGGGTCCCTATCAGTGATAGAGAGAATTCGTACTGAGCACAGCTGTCACCGGATGTGC
TTTCCGGTCTGATGAGTCCGTGAGGACGAAACAGCCTCTACAAATAATTTTGTTTAAACTAGTTAGATAA
GGAGGTTACATATGCACCATCATCACGGTCATCACCACCATCCGCGTGGTGTTGACCCGAGCCGTAAGGA
GAACCACCTGTCTGACGAAGACTTCAAGAAAGTGTTCGGTATGACCCGTTCTGCGTTCGCGCGTCTGCCG
CTGTGGAAACAACAGAAGCTGAAGAAGAAGAAAGGTCTGTTCGGTTCTGGAAGCGCAGCAGCACCTAAGA
TGGCATTCACATTGGCCGATCGTGTCACCGAAGAGATGCTGGCAGACAAGGCAGCCTTGGTCGTGGAGGT
AGTTGAGGAGAACTATCACGACGCACCGATTGTTGGAATCGCCGTGGTCAATGAACATGGTCGCTTCTTC
TTGCGCCCTGAGACTGCGTTGGCCGACCCACAATTCGTGGCCTGGTTAGGAGATGAAACGAAGAAGAAGT
CAATGTTCGACAGCAAACGCGCAGCCGTAGCTCTGAAGTGGAAAGGAATTGAGCTGTGTGGTGTGAGTTT
CGACCTTCTCTTAGCAGCGTACTTGCTTGATCCCGCTCAAGGCGTCGACGACGTGGCAGCCGCTGCCAAG
ATGAAGCAATATGAAGCGGTGCGTCCGGATGAGGCTGTGTACGGGAAGGGAGCTAAACGCGCGGTGCCTG
ATGAACCCGTGCTTGCTGAGCACTTGGTACGCAAGGCTGCGGCTATCTGGGAGCTGGAGCGTCCCTTCCT
GGATGAGTTGCGTCGCAACGAGCAGGACCGCCTGCTTGTAGAGTTAGAACAGCCTCTTAGCTCTATTCTT
GCCGAGATGGAGTTCGCTGGTGTCAAAGTAGATACCAAGCGCCTTGAGCAAATGGGTAAGGAGTTGGCTG
AACAACTGGGCACAGTGGAACAGCGTATCTACGAACTGGCCGGTCAGGAGTTCAACATCAACAGCCCCAA
GCAGCTGGGAGTGATCCTGTTCGAGAAGTTGCAGCTGCCAGTATTGAAGAAGACTAAGACTGGCTACAGT
ACCTCGGCTGACGTACTGGAGAAGCTGGCTCCTTACCATGAGATCGTGGAGAACATCTTGCACTACCGCC
AGCTGGGCAAGCTGCAGTCTACCTACATTGAGGGTCTGTTAAAGGTCGTGCGTCCAGACACGAAGAAGGT
GCATACGATCTTCAATCAGGCGCTGACCCAAACTGGTCGTTTGTCGTCCACAGAGCCCAATCTTCAGAAT
ATCCCTATTCGTCTTGAGGAAGGCCGCAAGATTCGCCAGGCCTTCGTTCCTTCGGAATCGGACTGGCTGA
TCTTCGCAGCAGATTACGATCAGATCGAGCTTCGCGTGTTGGCACATATCGCGGAGGATGACAACTTAAT
GGAGGCGTTCCGCCGCGATCTGGATATCCATACTAAGACCGCGATGGATATCTTCCAAGTGTCAGAAGAC
GAGGTAACACCGAACATGCGACGCCAGGCGAAAGCGGTTAACTTCGGCATCGTCTACGGCATCAGCGACT
ATGGCCTGGCCCAGAACTTGAACATCAGCCGCAAGGAGGCAGCCGAGTTCATCGAGCGCTACTTCGAGAG
TTTCCCAGGTGTGAAGCGTTATATGGAGAATATCGTACAAGAGGCGAAGCAGAAAGGCTACGTGACCACG
CTGTTACACCGTCGTCGCTACCTTCCTGATATCAACAGCCGTAACTTCAATGTACGTTCCTTCGCCGAAC
GCATGGCGATGAATACCCCCATCCAGGGGTCAGCTGCAGATATCATCAAGAAAGCTATGATCGACTTAAA
CGCTCGTCTGAAGGAAGAACGCTTACAGGCGCACCTCTTACTGCAAGTCCATGACGAATTGATCCTTGAG
GGCCCCAAGGAAGAGATGGAGCGTCTTTGCCGTCTGGTGCCGGAAGTAATGGAACAGGCCGTCACGCTGC
GCGTACCTCTGAAAGTCGATTACCACTACGGCTCCACCTGGTATGACGCCAAGTAAGG
